Addgene plasmid #38910: ADH4
Purpose: Bacterial expression for structure determination; may not be full ORF
Depositing lab: Nicola Burgess-Brown. Depositing organization: University of Oxford.
Backbone
  Vector backbone: pNIC28-Bsa4
  Backbone manufacturer: SGC
  Vector type: Bacterial Expression
Growth in bacteria
  Bacterial resistance: Kanamycin, 50 μg/mL
  Growth temperature: 37°C
  Growth strain: Mach1
  Copy number: Low Copy
Gene/Insert
  Gene/Insert name: ADH4 (alt names: alcohol dehydrogenase 4 (class II), pi polypeptide; PDB:3COS)
  Species: H. sapiens (human)
  Insert size (bp): 1224
  Entrez Gene: ADH4 (a.k.a. ADH-2, HEL-S-4)
  Tag / fusion protein: His Tev (N terminal on insert)
  Cloning method: Ligation Independent Cloning
  Sequencing primers: 5′ T7; 3′ T7-term
Terms and licenses: Academic/Nonprofit Terms; Industry Terms: Not Available to Industry
How to cite: ADH4 was a gift from Nicola Burgess-Brown (Addgene plasmid # 38910 ; http://n2t.net/addgene:38910 ; RRID:Addgene_38910)
