[The description below was written by a language model from this plasmid's Addgene catalogue record.]
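Description:
ADH4 is a bacterial expression plasmid built on the pNIC28-Bsa4 backbone from the SGC, carrying a human ADH4 insert (alcohol dehydrogenase 4, class II, pi polypeptide) of about 1.2 kb. It is maintained in E. coli as a low-copy plasmid under kanamycin selection, with Mach1 listed as the propagation strain. The record does not name the origin of replication, and no feature table is provided, so the detailed layout of the backbone cannot be confirmed here.

The insert was introduced by ligation-independent cloning and is fused at its N terminus to a His tag followed by a TEV protease site. This arrangement allows the recombinant protein to be captured by immobilised metal affinity chromatography, after which the tag can be cleaved off with TEV protease to leave near-native protein. The promoter is not stated explicitly. However, the recommended sequencing primers are T7 and T7-terminator, which indicates that the coding region sits between T7 promoter and terminator elements. Expression would therefore be expected to depend on a host strain supplying T7 RNA polymerase rather than on the cloning strain.

The stated purpose is production of protein in bacteria for structure determination, and the record links the construct to a deposited crystal structure of the enzyme. The entry also cautions that the insert may not be the full open reading frame. This is typical of structural genomics constructs, whose boundaries are often trimmed to improve solubility or crystallisation, so the exact residues encoded should be checked before assuming full-length ADH4.
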