>Addgene plasmid #38910 | ADH4 | depositor partial sequence | sequence record 48968 | ADH4 sequence 1224 bps
ATGCACCATCATCATCATCATTCTTCTGGTGTAGATCTGGGTACCGAGAACCTGTACTTCCAATCCATGG
GCACCAAGGGCAAAGTTATTAAATGCAAAGCAGCCATCGCCTGGGAAGCAGGCAAGCCCCTTTGCATTGA
AGAGGTTGAAGTAGCTCCCCCCAAGGCTCATGAAGTTCGCATTCAGATCATTGCTACCTCCCTGTGCCAT
ACTGATGCCACTGTTATCGATTCTAAATTTGAGGGCCTAGCTTTCCCAGTGATCGTTGGCCATGAGGCTG
CAGGTATTGTGGAAAGTATTGGGCCAGGAGTGACCAACGTCAAACCAGGTGACAAAGTAATTCCACTTTA
TGCACCTCTATGTAGAAAATGCAAGTTTTGTCTGAGTCCACTCACAAATTTGTGTGGGAAAATCAGTAAT
CTCAAAAGTCCTGCTAGTGATCAACAACTAATGGAAGACAAAACCAGCAGGTTTACCTGCAAAGGAAAAC
CAGTTTACCATTTCTTTGGAACCAGTACATTCTCTCAGTACACTGTGGTGTCAGATATCAATCTTGCCAA
AATAGATGATGATGCAAATTTAGAGAGAGTTTGTCTGCTTGGATGTGGGTTTTCAACTGGCTATGGGGCT
GCAATCAACAATGCCAAGGTCACCCCTGGTTCGACTTGTGCTGTCTTTGGCCTAGGAGGTGTGGGTCTTT
CTGCTGTAATGGGTTGTAAAGCAGCAGGAGCTTCCAGAATCATAGGTATTGACATCAACAGTGAGAAGTT
TGTGAAGGCTAAAGCCCTGGGAGCCACTGACTGCCTCAATCCTAGAGACTTACATAAACCTATCCAGGAA
GTTATCATTGAATTGACCAAGGGAGGTGTGGATTTTGCCCTTGACTGTGCAGGTGGATCTGAAACCATGA
AAGCAGCCCTGGACTGTACAACCGCAGGCTGGGGATCATGTACTTTCATTGGAGTAGCTGCTGGTAGCAA
AGGATTGACTGTTTTTCCAGAGGAGCTAATAATCGGCCGTACTATAAATGGAACATTCTTTGGTGGTTGG
AAAAGTGTAGATTCTATCCCAAAGCTGGTCACTGACTATAAGAATAAGAAATTCAATCTGGATGCACTGG
TGACCCATACCCTGCCTTTTGACAAAATCAGTGAGGCATTTGACCTAATGAACCAAGGAAAAAGCATCCG
AACAATCCTCATCTTTTGACAGTAAAGGTGGATA
