>Addgene plasmid #38910 | ADH4 | addgene partial sequence | sequence record 51417 | T7_term
GTTAGCAGCCGGATCTCAGTGGTGGTGGTGGTGGTGCTCGAGTGCGGCCGCAAGCTTGTCGACGGAGCTC
GAATTCGGATCCGTATCCACCTTTACTGTCAAAAGATGAGGATTGTTCGGATGCTTTTTCCTTGGTTCAT
TAGGTCAAATGCCTCACTGATTTTGTCAAAAGGCAGGGTATGGGTCACCAGTGCATCCAGATTGAATTTC
TTATTCTTATAGTCAGTGACCAGCTTTGGGATAGAATCTACACTTTTCCAACCACCAAAGAATGTTCCAT
TTATAGTACGGCCGATTATTAGCTCCTCTGGAAAAACAGTCAATCCTTTGCTACCAGCAGCTACTCCAAT
GAAAGTACATGATCCCCAGCCTGCGGTTGTACAGTCCAGGGCTGCTTTCATGGTTTCAGATCCACCTGCA
CAGTCAAGGGCAAAATCCACACCTCCCTTGGTCAATTCAATGATAACTTCCTGGATAGGTTTATGTAAGT
CTCTAGGATTGAGGCAGTCAGTGGCTCCCAGGGCTTTAGCCTTCACAAACTTCTCACTGTTGATGTCAAT
ACCTATGATTCTGGAAGCTCCTGCTGCTTTACAACCCATTACAGCAGAAAGACCCACACCTCCTAGGCCA
AAGACAGCACAAGTCGAACCAGGGGTGACCTTGGCATTGTTGATTGCAGCCCCATAGCCAGTTGAAAACC
CACATCCAAGCAGACAAACTCTCTCTAAATTTGCATCATCATCTATTTTGGCAAGATTGATATCTGACAC
CACAGTGTACTGAGAGAATGTACTGGTTCCAAAGAAATGGTAAACTGGTTTTCCTTTGCAGGTAAACCTG
CTGGTTTTGTCTTCCATTAGTTGTTGATCACTAGCAGGACTTTTGAGATTACTGATTTTCCCACACAAAT
TTGTGAGTGGACTCAGACAAAACTTGCATTTTCTACATAGAGGTGCATAAAGTGGAATTACTTTGTCAC
