>Addgene plasmid #38910 | ADH4 | addgene partial sequence | sequence record 51418 | T7 5'-TAATACGACTCACTATAGGG-3'
ATCATCATTCTTCTGGTGTAGATCTGGGTACCGAGAACCTGTACTTCCAATCCATGGGCACCAAGGGCAA
AGTTATTAAATGCAAAGCAGCCATCGCCTGGGAAGCAGGCAAGCCCCTTTGCATTGAAGAGGTTGAAGTA
GCTCCCCCCAAGGCTCATGAAGTTCGCATTCAGATCATTGCTACCTCCCTGTGCCATACTGATGCCACTG
TTATCGATTCTAAATTTGAGGGCCTAGCTTTCCCAGTGATCGTTGGCCATGAGGCTGCAGGTATTGTGGA
AAGTATTGGGCCAGGAGTGACCAACGTCAAACCAGGTGACAAAGTAATTCCACTTTATGCACCTCTATGT
AGAAAATGCAAGTTTTGTCTGAGTCCACTCACAAATTTGTGTGGGAAAATCAGTAATCTCAAAAGTCCTG
CTAGTGATCAACAACTAATGGAAGACAAAACCAGCAGGTTTACCTGCAAAGGAAAACCAGTTTACCATTT
CTTTGGAACCAGTACATTCTCTCAGTACACTGTGGTGTCAGATATCAATCTTGCCAAAATAGATGATGAT
GCAAATTTAGAGAGAGTTTGTCTGCTTGGATGTGGGTTTTCAACTGGCTATGGGGCTGCAATCAACAATG
CCAAGGTCACCCCTGGTTCGACTTGTGCTGTCTTTGGCCTAGGAGGTGTGGGTCTTTCTGCTGTAATGGG
TTGTAAAGCAGCAGGAGCTTCCAGAATCATAGGTATTGACATCAACAGTGAGAAGTTTGTGAAGGCTAAA
GCCCTGGGAGCCACTGACTGCCTCAATCCTAGAGACTTACATAAACCTATCCAGGAAGTTATCATTGAA
