>Addgene plasmid #38910 | ADH4 | addgene partial sequence | sequence record 52766 | pBRrevBam_primer
GCCGGCCACGATGCGTCCGGCGTAGAGGANCGAGATCTCGATCCCGCGAAATTAATACGACTCACTATAG
GGGAATTGTGAGCGGATAACAATTCCCCTCTAGAAATAATTTTGTTTAACTTTAAGAAGGAGATATACAT
ATGCACCATCATCATCATCATTCTTCTGGTGTAGATCTGGGTACCGAGAACCTGTACTTCCAATCCATGG
GCACCAAGGGCAAAGTTATTAAATGCAAAGCAGCCATCGCCTGGGAAGCAGGCAAGCCCCTTTGCATTGA
AGAGGTTGAAGTAGCTCCCCCCAAGGCTCATGAAGTTCGCATTCAGATCATTGCTACCTCCCTGTGCCAT
ACTGATGCCACTGTTATCGATTCTAAATTTGAGGGCCTAGCTTTCCCAGTGATCGTTGGCCATGAGGCTG
CAGGTATTGTGGAAAGTATTGGGCCAGGAGTGACCAACGTCAAACCAGGTGACAAAGTAATTCCACTTTA
TGCACCTCTATGTAGAAAATGCAAGTTTTGTCTGAGTCCACTCACAAATTTGTGTGGGAAAATCAGTAAT
CTCAAAAGTCCTGCTAGTGATCAACAACTAATGGAAGACAAAACCAGCAGGTTTACCTGCAAAGGAAAAC
CAGTTTACCATTTCTTTGGAACCAGTACATTCTCTCAGTACACTGTGGTGTCAGATATCAATCTTGCCAA
AATAGATGATGATGCAAATTTAGAGAGAGTTTGTCTGCTTGGATGTGGGTTTTCAACTGGCTATGGGGCT
GCAATCAACAATGCCAAGGTCACCCCTGGTTCGACTTGTGCTGTCTTTGGCCTA
